Addgene plasmid #127965: pMK1334
Purpose: sgRNA expression vector compatible with CROP-Seq and imaging screens
Depositing lab: Martin Kampmann. Depositing organization: University of California, San Francisco (UCSF). Publication: CRISPR Interference-Based Platform for Multimodal Genetic Screens in Human iPSC-Derived Neurons. Tian R, Gachechiladze MA, Ludwig CH, Laurie MT, Hong JY, Nathaniel D, Prabhu AV, Fernandopulle MS, Patel R, Abshari M, Ward ME, Kampmann M. Neuron. 2019 Aug 5. pii: S0896-6273(19)30640-3. doi: 10.1016/j.neuron.2019.07.014. PubMed 31422865.
Backbone
  Vector backbone: lentiGuide-Puro
  Vector type: Mammalian Expression, Lentiviral, CRISPR
  Selectable markers: Puromycin ; BFP
Growth in bacteria
  Bacterial resistance: Ampicillin, 100 μg/mL
  Growth temperature: 37°C
  Growth strain: NEB Stable
  Copy number: Unknown
Gene/Insert
  Gene/Insert name: EF1a-Puro-T2A-2xmycNLS-WPRE-mU6-sgRNA
  gRNA/shRNA sequence: gaccaggatgggcaccaccc
  Promoter: mU6
  Cloning method: Restriction Enzyme; 5′ cloning site BstXI (not destroyed); 3′ cloning site BlpI (not destroyed)
  Sequencing primers: 5′ CAGCACAAAAGGAAACTCACC
Terms and licenses: Academic/Nonprofit Terms; Industry Terms: Not Available to Industry
How to cite: pMK1334 was a gift from Martin Kampmann (Addgene plasmid # 127965 ; http://n2t.net/addgene:127965 ; RRID:Addgene_127965)
