[The description below was written by a language model from this plasmid's Addgene catalogue record and pLannotate feature annotations shown in this document.]
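Description:
pMK1334 is a third-generation-style lentiviral sgRNA expression vector built on the lentiGuide-Puro backbone, intended for CRISPR screens in mammalian cells with either single-cell transcriptomic (CROP-seq) or imaging readouts. In bacteria it is maintained through a high-copy ColE1/pUC origin and selected with ampicillin via AmpR; an f1 origin and an SV40 origin are also annotated in the backbone. The viral genome is driven by an RSV promoter fused to a truncated HIV-1 5' LTR, followed by the Ψ packaging signal, a gag fragment, the RRE for Rev-dependent export and the cPPT/CTS, with a second truncated LTR and an SV40 polyadenylation signal at the downstream end.

The Pol II cassette uses the EF-1α core promoter with intron A to express puromycin N-acetyltransferase followed by mTagBFP2. According to the insert name, the two are separated by a T2A peptide and the fluorescent protein carries two myc-derived nuclear localisation signals. This would give transduced cells both drug selection and a nuclear blue marker suited to image segmentation, although the T2A and NLS elements are not individually annotated in the feature table. A WPRE downstream enhances transcript expression.

The sgRNA cassette (mouse U6 promoter per the catalogue, not annotated; an S. pyogenes tracrRNA-derived scaffold is detected) lies after the WPRE and immediately upstream of the 3' LTR segment. This fits the CROP-seq design, in which the guide is copied during reverse transcription and is also carried on the polyadenylated Pol II transcript, so it can be read by single-cell RNA sequencing. Guide sequences are exchanged between retained BstXI and BlpI sites, and the deposited plasmid already contains a 20-nt protospacer whose target is not stated. Two loxP sites are also annotated, one just downstream of mTagBFP2 and one upstream of the sgRNA scaffold; the record does not explain their purpose.
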