Features (pLannotate 1.2.2; 33 found; start..end, strand, type, name):
     63..129     +  CDS            small t antigen (fragment): SV40 (simian virus 40) small t antigen
    155..366     +  promoter       EF-1α core promoter: core promoter for human elongation factor EF-1α
    367..1305    +  intron         EF-1α intron A: intron upstream of the start codon of human EF-1α
   1327..1923    +  CDS            PuroR (fragment): puromycin N-acetyltransferase; pac from Streptomyces; confers resistance to puromycin
   2083..2793    +  CDS            mTagBFP2: mTagBFP2 is a basic (constitutively fluorescent) blue fluorescent protein published in 2011, derived from Entacmaea quadricolor. It is reported to be a very rapidly-maturing monomer with very low acid sensitivity.
   2816..2849    +  protein_bind   loxP: Cre-mediated recombination occurs in the 8-bp core sequence (GCATACAT). Cre recombinase
   2882..2905    +  misc_feature   MCS (fragment): pBluescript multiple cloning site
   2905..3493    +  misc_feature   WPRE: woodchuck hepatitis virus posttranscriptional regulatory element
   3489..3599    +  CDS            nef (fragment): NEF_HV1LA - Experimental evidence at protein level: Swiss-Prot protein existence level 1. Extracellular Nef protein targets CD4(+) T-lymphocytes for apoptosis by interacting with CXCR4 surface receptors. From Human immunodeficiency virus type 1 group M subtype B (isolate Lai) (HIV-1).
   3619..3645    +  CDS            Rev (fragment): human immunodeficiency virus 1 (HIV-1) Rev protein; rev; enhances nuclear export of unspliced and incompletely spliced viral mRNAs
   3841..3874    +  protein_bind   loxP: Cre-mediated recombination occurs in the 8-bp core sequence (GCATACAT). Cre recombinase
   3961..3980    -  CDS            VN155(I152L) (fragment): improved N-terminal fragment of mVenus for use in bimolecular fluorescence complementation (BiFC) (Kodama and Hu, 2010)
   3999..4066    +  misc_RNA       tracrRNA (fragment): trans-activating CRISPR RNA for the Streptococcus pyogenes CRISPR/Cas9 system
   4120..4300    +  LTR            5' LTR (truncated): truncated 5' long terminal repeat (LTR) from HIV-1
   4401..4522    +  polyA_signal   SV40 poly(A) signal: SV40 polyadenylation signal
   4562..4697    +  rep_origin     SV40 ori: SV40 origin of replication
   4718..4736    -  promoter       T7 promoter: promoter for bacteriophage T7 RNA polymerase
   4744..4899    +  CDS            lacZα (fragment): LacZα fragment of β-galactosidase; lacZ fragment
   4904..5332    +  rep_origin     f1 ori (sequence partly withheld): f1 bacteriophage origin of replication; arrow indicates direction of (+) strand synthesis
   5385..5489    +  promoter       AmpR promoter: bla
   5490..6350    +  CDS            AmpR: β-lactamase; bla; confers resistance to ampicillin, carbenicillin, and related antibiotics
   6521..7109    +  rep_origin     ori: high-copy-number ColE1/pMB1/pBR322/pUC origin of replication
   7292..7384    +  CDS            lacI (fragment): lac repressor; lacI; The lac repressor binds to the lac operator to inhibit transcription in E. coli. This inhibition can be relieved by adding lactose or isopropyl-β-D-thiogalactopyranoside (IPTG).
   7397..7418    +  protein_bind   CAP binding site: CAP binding activates transcription in the presence of cAMP. E. coli catabolite activator protein
   7433..7463    +  promoter       lac promoter: promoter for the E. coli lac operon
   7471..7487    +  protein_bind   lac operator: The lac repressor binds to the lac operator to inhibit transcription in E. coli. This inhibition can be relieved by adding lactose or isopropyl-β-D-thiogalactopyranoside (IPTG). lac repressor encoded by lacI
   7532..7550    +  promoter       T3 promoter: promoter for bacteriophage T3 RNA polymerase
   7578..7804    +  promoter       RSV promoter: Rous sarcoma virus enhancer/promoter
   7805..7985    +  LTR            5' LTR (truncated): truncated 5' long terminal repeat (LTR) from HIV-1
   8032..8157    +  misc_feature   HIV-1 Ψ: packaging signal of human immunodeficiency virus type 1
   8141..8504    +  CDS            HIV-1 gag (fragment): gag protein from human immunodeficiency virus 1; gag
   8650..8883    +  misc_feature   RRE: The Rev response element (RRE) of HIV-1 allows for Rev-dependent mRNA export from the nucleus to the cytoplasm.
   9293..9410    +  misc_feature   cPPT/CTS: central polypurine tract and central termination sequence of HIV-1
>Addgene plasmid #127965 | pMK1334 | addgene full sequence | sequence record 249157 | Addgene NGS Result
GTTTATTACAGGGACAGCAGAGATCCACTTTGGCGCCGGCTCGAGGGGGCCCGGGTGCAAAGATGGATAA
AGTTTTAAACAGAGAGGAATCTTTGCAGCTAATGGACCTTCTAGGTCTTGAAAGGAGTGGGAATTGGCTC
CGGTGCCCGTCAGTGGGCAGAGCGCACATCGCCCACAGTCCCCGAGAAGTTGGGGGGAGGGGTCGGCAAT
TGATCCGGTGCCTAGAGAAGGTGGCGCGGGGTAAACTGGGAAAGTGATGTCGTGTACTGGCTCCGCCTTT
TTCCCGAGGGTGGGGGAGAACCGTATATAAGTGCAGTAGTCGCCGTGAACGTTCTTTTTCGCAACGGGTT
TGCCGCCAGAACACAGGTAAGTGCCGTGTGTGGTTCCCGCGGGCCTGGCCTCTTTACGGGTTATGGCCCT
TGCGTGCCTTGAATTACTTCCACCTGGCTGCAGTACGTGATTCTTGATCCCGAGCTTCGGGTTGGAAGTG
GGTGGGAGAGTTCGAGGCCTTGCGCTTAAGGAGCCCCTTCGCCTCGTGCTTGAGTTGAGGCCTGGCCTGG
GCGCTGGGGCCGCCGCGTGCGAATCTGGTGGCACCTTCGCGCCTGTCTCGCTGCTTTCGATAAGTCTCTA
GCCATTTAAAATTTTTGATGACCTGCTGCGACGCTTTTTTTCTGGCAAGATAGTCTTGTAAATGCGGGCC
AAGATCTGCACACTGGTATTTCGGTTTTTGGGGCCGCGGGCGGCGACGGGGCCCGTGCGTCCCAGCGCAC
ATGTTCGGCGAGGCGGGGCCTGCGAGCGCGGCCACCGAGAATCGGACGGGGGTAGTCTCAAGCTGGCCGG
CCTGCTCTGGTGCCTGGCCTCGCGCCGCCGTGTATCGCCCCGCCCTGGGCGGCAAGGCTGGCCCGGTCGG
CACCAGTTGCGTGAGCGGAAAGATGGCCGCTTCCCGGCCCTGCTGCAGGGAGCTCAAAATGGAGGACGCG
GCGCTCGGGAGAGCGGGCGGGTGAGTCACCCACACAAAGGAAAAGGGCCTTTCCGTCCTCAGCCGTCGCT
TCATGTGACTCCACGGAGTACCGGGCGCCGTCCAGGCACCTCGATTAGTTCTCGAGCTTTTGGAGTACGT
CGTCTTTAGGTTGGGGGGAGGGGTTTTATGCGATGGAGTTTCCCCACACTGAGTGGGTGGAGACTGAAGT
TAGGCCAGCTTGGCACTTGATGTAATTCTCCTTGGAATTTGCCCTTTTTGAGTTTGGATCTTGGTTCATT
CTCAAGCCTCAGACAGTGGTTCAAAGTTTTTTTCTTCCATTTCAGGTGTCGTGACGTACGGCCACCATGA
CCGAGTACAAGCCCACGGTGCGCCTCGCCACCCGCGACGACGTCCCCAGGGCCGTACGCACCCTCGCCGC
CGCGTTCGCCGACTACCCCGCCACGCGCCACACCGTCGATCCGGACCGCCACATCGAGCGGGTCACCGAG
CTGCAAGAACTCTTCCTCACGCGCGTCGGGCTCGACATCGGCAAGGTGTGGGTCGCGGACGACGGCGCCG
CCGTGGCGGTCTGGACCACGCCGGAGAGCGTCGAAGCGGGGGCGGTGTTCGCCGAGATCGGCCCGCGCAT
GGCCGAGTTGAGCGGTTCCCGGCTGGCCGCGCAGCAACAGATGGAAGGCCTCCTGGCGCCGCACCGGCCC
AAGGAGCCCGCGTGGTTCCTGGCCACCGTCGGAGTCTCGCCCGACCACCAGGGCAAGGGTCTGGGCAGCG
CCGTCGTGCTCCCCGGAGTGGAGGCGGCCGAGCGCGCCGGGGTGCCCGCCTTCCTGGAGACCTCCGCGCC
CCGCAACCTCCCCTTCTACGAGCGGCTCGGCTTCACCGTCACCGCCGACGTCGAGGTGCCCGAAGGACCG
CGCACCTGGTGCATGACCCGCAAGCCCGGTGCCGGATCGGGAGAGGGCAGAGGAAGTCTGCTAACATGCG
GTGACGTCGAGGAGAATCCTGGCCCACCGGTCCCTGCCGCTAAACGGGTCAAACTCGACGGCGGTTCTGG
AGGTCCTGCTGCAAAGCGCGTTAAGTTGGATGGAGGGTCAGGGGGAGCCACCATGGTGTCTAAGGGCGAA
GAGCTGATTAAGGAGAACATGCACATGAAGCTGTACATGGAGGGCACCGTGGACAACCATCACTTCAAGT
GCACATCCGAGGGCGAAGGCAAGCCCTACGAGGGCACCCAGACCATGAGAATCAAGGTGGTCGAGGGCGG
CCCTCTCCCCTTCGCCTTCGACATCCTGGCTACTAGCTTCCTCTACGGCAGCAAGACCTTCATCAACCAC
ACCCAGGGCATCCCCGACTTCTTCAAGCAGTCCTTCCCTGAGGGCTTCACATGGGAGAGAGTCACCACAT
ACGAAGACGGGGGCGTGCTGACCGCTACCCAGGACACCAGCCTCCAGGACGGCTGCCTCATCTACAACGT
CAAGATCAGAGGGGTGAACTTCACATCCAACGGCCCTGTGATGCAGAAGAAAACACTCGGCTGGGAGGCC
TTCACCGAGACGCTGTACCCCGCTGACGGCGGCCTGGAAGGCAGAAACGACATGGCCCTGAAGCTCGTGG
GCGGGAGCCATCTGATCGCAAACGCCAAGACCACATATAGATCCAAGAAACCCGCTAAGAACCTCAAGAT
GCCTGGCGTCTACTATGTGGACTACAGACTGGAAAGAATCAAGGAGGCCAACAACGAGACCTACGTCGAG
CAGCACGAGGTGGCAGTGGCCAGATACTGCGACCTCCCTAGCAAACTGGGGCACAAGCTTAATTAAGAAT
TCGTCGAGGGACCTAATAACTTCGTATAGCATACATTATACGAAGTTATACATGTTTAAGGGTTCCGGTT
CCACTAGGTACAATTCGATATCAAGCTTATCGATAATCAACCTCTGGATTACAAAATTTGTGAAAGATTG
ACTGGTATTCTTAACTATGTTGCTCCTTTTACGCTATGTGGATACGCTGCTTTAATGCCTTTGTATCATG
CTATTGCTTCCCGTATGGCTTTCATTTTCTCCTCCTTGTATAAATCCTGGTTGCTGTCTCTTTATGAGGA
GTTGTGGCCCGTTGTCAGGCAACGTGGCGTGGTGTGCACTGTGTTTGCTGACGCAACCCCCACTGGTTGG
GGCATTGCCACCACCTGTCAGCTCCTTTCCGGGACTTTCGCTTTCCCCCTCCCTATTGCCACGGCGGAAC
TCATCGCCGCCTGCCTTGCCCGCTGCTGGACAGGGGCTCGGCTGTTGGGCACTGACAATTCCGTGGTGTT
GTCGGGGAAATCATCGTCCTTTCCTTGGCTGCTCGCCTGTGTTGCCACCTGGATTCTGCGCGGGACGTCC
TTCTGCTACGTCCCTTCGGCCCTCAATCCAGCGGACCTTCCTTCCCGCGGCCTGCTGCCGGCTCTGCGGC
CTCTTCCGCGTCTTCGCCTTCGCCCTCAGACGAGTCGGATCTCCCTTTGGGCCGCCTCCCCGCGTCGACT
TTAAGACCAATGACTTACAAGGCAGCTGTAGATCTTAGCCACTTTTTAAAAGAAAAGGGGGGACTGGAAG
GGCTAATTCACTCCCAACGAAGACAAGATTTCACCATTATCGTTTCAGACCCACCTCCCAACCCCGAGGG
GACCCCGATCCGACGCGCCATCTCTAGGCCCGCGCCGGCCCCCTCGCACGGACTTGTGGGAGAAGCTCGG
CTACTCCCCTGCCCCGGTTAATTTGCATATAATATTTCCTAGTAACTATAGAGGCTTAATGTGCGATAAA
AGACAGATAATCTGTTCTTTTTAATACTAGCTACATTTTACATGATAGGCTTGGATTTCTATAACTTCGT
ATAGCATACATTATACGAAGTTATAAACAGCACAAAAGGAAACTCACCCTAACTGTAAAGTAATTGTGTG
TTTTGAGACTATAAGTATCCCTTGGAGAACCACCTTGTTGGACCAGGATGGGCACCACCCGTTTAAGAGC
TAAGCTGGAAACAGCATAGCAAGTTTAAATAAGGCTAGTCCGTTATCAACTTGAAAAAGTGGCACCGAGT
CGGTGCTTTTTTTAAGCTTGGCGTAACTAGATCTTGAGACACTGCTTTTTGCTTGTACTGGGTCTCTCTG
GTTAGACCAGATCTGAGCCTGGGAGCTCTCTGGCTAACTAGGGAACCCACTGCTTAAGCCTCAATAAAGC
TTGCCTTGAGTGCTTCAAGTAGTGTGTGCCCGTCTGTTGTGTGACTCTGGTAACTAGAGATCCCTCAGAC
CCTTTTAGTCAGTGTGGAAAATCTCTAGCAGTACGTATAGTAGTTCATGTCATCTTAGTATAGTAGTTCA
TGTCATCTTATTATTCAGTATTTATAACTTGCAAAGAAATGAATATCAGAGAGTGAGAGGAACTTGTTTA
TTGCAGCTTATAATGGTTACAAATAAAGCAATAGCATCACAAATTTCACAAATAAAGCATTTTTTTCACT
GCATTCTAGTTGTGGTTTGTCCAAACTCATCAATGTATCTTATCATGTCTGGCTCTAGCTATCCCGCCCC
TAACTCCGCCCATCCCGCCCCTAACTCCGCCCAGTTCCGCCCATTCTCCGCCCCATGGCTGACTAATTTT
TTTTATTTATGCAGAGGCCGAGGCCGCCTCGGCCTCTGAGCTATTCCAGAAGTAGTGAGGAGGCTTTTTT
GGAGGCCTAGGGACGTACCCAATTCGCCCTATAGTGAGTCGTATTACGCGCGCTCACTGGCCGTCGTTTT
ACAACGTCGTGACTGGGAAAACCCTGGCGTTACCCAACTTAATCGCCTTGCAGCACATCCCCCTTTCGCC
AGCTGGCGTAATAGCGAAGAGGCCCGCACCGATCGCCCTTCCCAACAGTTGCGCAGCCTGAATGGCGAAT
GGG
[124 nt withheld, positions 4904-5027]
C
[91 nt withheld, positions 5029-5119]
A
[49 nt withheld, positions 5121-5169]
CCTTTGACGTTGGAGTCCACGTTCTTT
[37 nt withheld, positions 5197-5233]
ACCCTATCTCGGTCTATTCTTTTGATTTATAAGGGATTTTGCCGATTTCGGCCTATTGGTTAAAAAATGA
GCTGATTTAACAAAAATTTAACGCGAATTTTAACAAAATATTAACGCTTACAATTTAGGTGGCACTTTTC
GGGGAAATGTGCGCGGAACCCCTATTTGTTTATTTTTCTAAATACATTCAAATATGTATCCGCTCATGAG
ACAATAACCCTGATAAATGCTTCAATAATATTGAAAAAGGAAGAGTATGAGTATTCAACATTTCCGTGTC
GCCCTTATTCCCTTTTTTGCGGCATTTTGCCTTCCTGTTTTTGCTCACCCAGAAACGCTGGTGAAAGTAA
AAGATGCTGAAGATCAGTTGGGTGCACGAGTGGGTTACATCGAACTGGATCTCAACAGCGGTAAGATCCT
TGAGAGTTTTCGCCCCGAAGAACGTTTTCCAATGATGAGCACTTTTAAAGTTCTGCTATGTGGCGCGGTA
TTATCCCGTATTGACGCCGGGCAAGAGCAACTCGGTCGCCGCATACACTATTCTCAGAATGACTTGGTTG
AGTACTCACCAGTCACAGAAAAGCATCTTACGGATGGCATGACAGTAAGAGAATTATGCAGTGCTGCCAT
AACCATGAGTGATAACACTGCGGCCAACTTACTTCTGACAACGATCGGAGGACCGAAGGAGCTAACCGCT
TTTTTGCACAACATGGGGGATCATGTAACTCGCCTTGATCGTTGGGAACCGGAGCTGAATGAAGCCATAC
CAAACGACGAGCGTGACACCACGATGCCTGTAGCAATGGCAACAACGTTGCGCAAACTATTAACTGGCGA
ACTACTTACTCTAGCTTCCCGGCAACAATTAATAGACTGGATGGAGGCGGATAAAGTTGCAGGACCACTT
CTGCGCTCGGCCCTTCCGGCTGGCTGGTTTATTGCTGATAAATCTGGAGCCGGTGAGCGTGGGTCTCGCG
GTATCATTGCAGCACTGGGGCCAGATGGTAAGCCCTCCCGTATCGTAGTTATCTACACGACGGGGAGTCA
GGCAACTATGGATGAACGAAATAGACAGATCGCTGAGATAGGTGCCTCACTGATTAAGCATTGGTAACTG
TCAGACCAAGTTTACTCATATATACTTTAGATTGATTTAAAACTTCATTTTTAATTTAAAAGGATCTAGG
TGAAGATCCTTTTTGATAATCTCATGACCAAAATCCCTTAACGTGAGTTTTCGTTCCACTGAGCGTCAGA
CCCCGTAGAAAAGATCAAAGGATCTTCTTGAGATCCTTTTTTTCTGCGCGTAATCTGCTGCTTGCAAACA
AAAAAACCACCGCTACCAGCGGTGGTTTGTTTGCCGGATCAAGAGCTACCAACTCTTTTTCCGAAGGTAA
CTGGCTTCAGCAGAGCGCAGATACCAAATACTGTTCTTCTAGTGTAGCCGTAGTTAGGCCACCACTTCAA
GAACTCTGTAGCACCGCCTACATACCTCGCTCTGCTAATCCTGTTACCAGTGGCTGCTGCCAGTGGCGAT
AAGTCGTGTCTTACCGGGTTGGACTCAAGACGATAGTTACCGGATAAGGCGCAGCGGTCGGGCTGAACGG
GGGGTTCGTGCACACAGCCCAGCTTGGAGCGAACGACCTACACCGAACTGAGATACCTACAGCGTGAGCT
ATGAGAAAGCGCCACGCTTCCCGAAGGGAGAAAGGCGGACAGGTATCCGGTAAGCGGCAGGGTCGGAACA
GGAGAGCGCACGAGGGAGCTTCCAGGGGGAAACGCCTGGTATCTTTATAGTCCTGTCGGGTTTCGCCACC
TCTGACTTGAGCGTCGATTTTTGTGATGCTCGTCAGGGGGGCGGAGCCTATGGAAAAACGCCAGCAACGC
GGCCTTTTTACGGTTCCTGGCCTTTTGCTGGCCTTTTGCTCACATGTTCTTTCCTGCGTTATCCCCTGAT
TCTGTGGATAACCGTATTACCGCCTTTGAGTGAGCTGATACCGCTCGCCGCAGCCGAACGACCGAGCGCA
GCGAGTCAGTGAGCGAGGAAGCGGAAGAGCGCCCAATACGCAAACCGCCTCTCCCCGCGCGTTGGCCGAT
TCATTAATGCAGCTGGCACGACAGGTTTCCCGACTGGAAAGCGGGCAGTGAGCGCAACGCAATTAATGTG
AGTTAGCTCACTCATTAGGCACCCCAGGCTTTACACTTTATGCTTCCGGCTCGTATGTTGTGTGGAATTG
TGAGCGGATAACAATTTCACACAGGAAACAGCTATGACCATGATTACGCCAAGCGCGCAATTAACCCTCA
CTAAAGGGAACAAAAGCTGGAGCTGCAAGCTTAATGTAGTCTTATGCAATACTCTTGTAGTCTTGCAACA
TGGTAACGATGAGTTAGCAACATGCCTTACAAGGAGAGAAAAAGCACCGTGCATGCCGATTGGTGGAAGT
AAGGTGGTACGATCGTGCCTTATTAGGAAGGCAACAGACGGGTCTGACATGGATTGGACGAACCACTGAA
TTGCCGCATTGCAGAGATATTGTATTTAAGTGCCTAGCTCGATACATAAACGGGTCTCTCTGGTTAGACC
AGATCTGAGCCTGGGAGCTCTCTGGCTAACTAGGGAACCCACTGCTTAAGCCTCAATAAAGCTTGCCTTG
AGTGCTTCAAGTAGTGTGTGCCCGTCTGTTGTGTGACTCTGGTAACTAGAGATCCCTCAGACCCTTTTAG
TCAGTGTGGAAAATCTCTAGCAGTGGCGCCCGAACAGGGACTTGAAAGCGAAAGGGAAACCAGAGGAGCT
CTCTCGACGCAGGACTCGGCTTGCTGAAGCGCGCACGGCAAGAGGCGAGGGGCGGCGACTGGTGAGTACG
CCAAAAATTTTGACTAGCGGAGGCTAGAAGGAGAGAGATGGGTGCGAGAGCGTCAGTATTAAGCGGGGGA
GAATTAGATCGCGATGGGAAAAAATTCGGTTAAGGCCAGGGGGAAAGAAAAAATATAAATTAAAACATAT
AGTATGGGCAAGCAGGGAGCTAGAACGATTCGCAGTTAATCCTGGCCTGTTAGAAACATCAGAAGGCTGT
AGACAAATACTGGGACAGCTACAACCATCCCTTCAGACAGGATCAGAAGAACTTAGATCATTATATAATA
CAGTAGCAACCCTCTATTGTGTGCATCAAAGGATAGAGATAAAAGACACCAAGGAAGCTTTAGACAAGAT
AGAGGAAGAGCAAAACAAAAGTAAGACCACCGCACAGCAAGCGGCCGCTGATCTTCAGACCTGGAGGAGG
AGATATGAGGGACAATTGGAGAAGTGAATTATATAAATATAAAGTAGTAAAAATTGAACCATTAGGAGTA
GCACCCACCAAGGCAAAGAGAAGAGTGGTGCAGAGAGAAAAAAGAGCAGTGGGAATAGGAGCTTTGTTCC
TTGGGTTCTTGGGAGCAGCAGGAAGCACTATGGGCGCAGCGTCAATGACGCTGACGGTACAGGCCAGACA
ATTATTGTCTGGTATAGTGCAGCAGCAGAACAATTTGCTGAGGGCTATTGAGGCGCAACAGCATCTGTTG
CAACTCACAGTCTGGGGCATCAAGCAGCTCCAGGCAAGAATCCTGGCTGTGGAAAGATACCTAAAGGATC
AACAGCTCCTGGGGATTTGGGGTTGCTCTGGAAAACTCATTTGCACCACTGCTGTGCCTTGGAATGCTAG
TTGGAGTAATAAATCTCTGGAACAGATTTGGAATCACACGACCTGGATGGAGTGGGACAGAGAAATTAAC
AATTACACAAGCTTAATACACTCCTTAATTGAAGAATCGCAAAACCAGCAAGAAAAGAATGAACAAGAAT
TATTGGAATTAGATAAATGGGCAAGTTTGTGGAATTGGTTTAACATAACAAATTGGCTGTGGTATATAAA
ATTATTCATAATGATAGTAGGAGGCTTGGTAGGTTTAAGAATAGTTTTTGCTGTACTTTCTATAGTGAAT
AGAGTTAGGCAGGGATATTCACCATTATCGTTTCAGAATCTTGAGACAAATGGCAGTATTCATCCACAAT
TTTAAAAGAAAAGGGGGGATTGGGGGGTACAGTGCAGGGGAAAGAATAGTAGACATAATAGCAACAGACA
TACAAACTAAAGAATTACAAAAACAAATTACAAAAATTCAAAATTTTCGG
